>Addgene plasmid #12572 | pcDNA3.1/myc-his Ndel1 | addgene partial sequence | sequence record 19002 | T7 5'-TAATACGACTCACTATAGGG-3'
GGGCCCCTCCTAGACTCCGAGCGGCCGCTTGATCATGGATGGTGAAGATATACCAGATTTTTCAAGTTTA
AAGGAGGAAACTGCTTATTGGAAGGAACTTTCCTTGAAGTATAAGCAAAGCTTCCAGGAAGCTCGGGATG
AGCTAGTTGAATTCCAGGAAGGAAGCAGAGAATTAGAAGCAGAGTTGGAGGCACAATTAGTACAGGCTGA
ACAAAGAAATAGAGACTTGCAGGCTGATAACCAAAGACTGAAATATGAAGTGGAGGCATTAAAGGAGAAG
CTAGAGCATCAATATGCACAGAGCTATAAGCAGGTCTCAGTGTTAGAAGATGATTTAAGTCAGACTCGGG
CCATTAAGGAGCAGTTGCATAAGTATGTGAGAGAGCTGGAGCAGGCCAACGACGACCTGGAGCGAGCCAA
AAGGGCAACAATAGTTTCACTGGAAGACTTTGAACAAAGGCTAAACCAGGCCATTGAACGAAATGCATTT
TTAGAAAGTGAACTTGATGAAAAGGAATCTTTGTTGGTCTCTGTACAGAGGTTAAAGGATGAAGCAAGAG
ATTTAAGGCAAGAACTAGCAGTTCGGGAAAGACAACAGGAAGTAACTAGAAAGTCGGCTCCTAGCTCTCC
AACTCTAGACTGTGAAAAGATGGACTCCGCCGTCCAAGCATCACTTTCTTTGCCAGCTACCCCTGTTGGC
AAAGGAACGGAGAACACTTTTCCTTCACCGAAAGCTATACCAAAATGGT
