[The description below was written by a language model from this plasmid's Addgene catalogue record.]
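Description:
pcDNA3.1/myc-his Ndel1 is a mammalian expression plasmid built on the commercial pcDNA3.1/myc-his backbone (about 5.4 kb without insert). It carries the human NDEL1 coding sequence, also known as NUDEL, as an insert of roughly 1 kb. The insert was placed between the NotI and BamHI sites of the polylinker, and both sites were retained. It is positioned so that the backbone-encoded Myc epitope and polyhistidine tags are fused to the C terminus of the protein. The Myc tag allows detection or immunoprecipitation with anti-Myc antibodies, and the His tag allows capture on metal-affinity resins. The plasmid is maintained at high copy in E. coli under ampicillin selection. Its neomycin resistance marker permits G418 selection of stably transfected mammalian cells.

The record does not list the promoter or other regulatory elements, and no feature table is provided. pcDNA3.1-series vectors generally drive the insert from the CMV immediate-early promoter with a downstream polyadenylation signal. They also have a T7 promoter upstream of the cloning site, which fits with the T7 primer listed for sequencing from the 5′ end.

NDEL1 is a partner of LIS1 and cytoplasmic dynein. The associated publication examines how these proteins act in a common pathway to regulate the positioning of cortical neurons. The construct is therefore suited to expressing tagged NDEL1 in cultured mammalian cells, for example for overexpression, localisation or protein-interaction studies of the LIS1/dynein pathway.
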