Addgene plasmid #12572: pcDNA3.1/myc-his Ndel1
Depositing lab: Li-Huei Tsai. Depositing organization: Harvard Medical School. Publication: Ndel1 operates in a common pathway with LIS1 and cytoplasmic dynein to regulate cortical neuronal positioning. Shu T, Ayala R, Nguyen MD, Xie Z, Gleeson JG, Tsai LH. Neuron. 2004 Oct 14. 44(2):263-77. 10.1016/j.neuron.2004.09.030 PubMed 15473966.
Backbone
  Vector backbone: pcDNA3.1/myc-his
  Backbone manufacturer: Invitrogen
  Backbone size w/o insert (bp): 5400
  Vector type: Mammalian Expression
  Selectable markers: Neomycin (select with G418)
Growth in bacteria
  Bacterial resistance: Ampicillin, 100 μg/mL
  Growth temperature: 37°C
  Growth strain: DH5alpha
  Copy number: High Copy
Gene/Insert
  Gene/Insert name: Ndel1
  Species: H. sapiens (human)
  Insert size (bp): 1038
  Entrez Gene: NDEL1 (a.k.a. EOPA, MITAP1, NDE1L1, NDE2, NUDEL)
  Tag / fusion protein: Myc (C terminal on backbone); His (C terminal on backbone)
  Cloning method: Restriction Enzyme; 5′ cloning site NotI (not destroyed); 3′ cloning site BamHI (not destroyed)
  Sequencing primers: 5′ T7
Terms and licenses: Academic/Nonprofit Terms; Industry Terms: Not Available to Industry
How to cite: pcDNA3.1/myc-his Ndel1 was a gift from Li-Huei Tsai (Addgene plasmid # 12572 ; http://n2t.net/addgene:12572 ; RRID:Addgene_12572)
